Addgene plasmid #163372: HA-Clover-HIF-2alpha S345A
Purpose: Express HA- and Clover-tagged HIF-2alpha (with a site-directed mutation Ser345Ala) plasmid
Depositing lab: Violaine Sée. Depositing organization: University of Liverpool.
Backbone
  Vector backbone: HA-Clover-HIF-2_ Wildtype
  Backbone manufacturer: Leonard Daly
  Backbone size w/o insert (bp): 6163
  Vector type: Mammalian Expression
  Selectable markers: Neomycin (select with G418)
Growth in bacteria
  Bacterial resistance: Ampicillin, 100 μg/mL
  Growth temperature: 37°C
  Growth strain: DH5alpha
  Copy number: High Copy
Gene/Insert
  Gene/Insert name: Hypoxia Inducible Factor 2 alpha (alt names: HIF-2a; ESAP1)
  Species: H. sapiens (human)
  Insert size (bp): 2613
  Mutation: S345A
  Entrez Gene: EPAS1 (a.k.a. ECYT4, HIF2A, HLF, MOP2, PASD2, bHLHe73)
  Promoter: CMV Promoter
  Tag / fusion protein: HA- and Clover-tagged (N terminal on backbone)
  Cloning method: Restriction Enzyme; 5′ cloning site BsrGI (not destroyed); 3′ cloning site NotI (not destroyed)
  Sequencing primers: 5′ EGFPendFOR; 3′ CAGTACCAGGACTACAGC
Resource information
  A portion of this plasmid was derived from a plasmid made by: HIF2A gene from HaloTag-HIF-2a plasmid (obtained from the Katzusa DNA Research Institute)
Terms and licenses: Academic/Nonprofit Terms; Industry Terms: Not Available to Industry
Depositor comments: Site-directed Mutagenesis
How to cite: HA-Clover-HIF-2alpha S345A was a gift from Violaine Sée (Addgene plasmid # 163372 ; http://n2t.net/addgene:163372 ; RRID:Addgene_163372)
