[The description below was written by a language model from this plasmid's Addgene catalogue record and pLannotate feature annotations shown in this document.]
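Description:
HA-Clover-HIF-2alpha S345A is a mammalian expression plasmid of about 8.8 kb that produces human hypoxia-inducible factor 2 alpha (EPAS1) carrying a serine-to-alanine substitution at residue 345. The protein is fused at its N terminus to an HA epitope and the green/yellow fluorescent protein Clover. It was made by site-directed mutagenesis of the corresponding wild-type HA-Clover-HIF-2alpha plasmid, whose HIF2A coding sequence came from a HaloTag-HIF-2a clone. The insert lies between BsrGI and NotI sites, both retained. In bacteria the plasmid is maintained at high copy through a ColE1/pUC-type origin and selected with ampicillin via the β-lactamase gene. An f1 origin is also present.

Transcription of the fusion is driven by the CMV immediate-early enhancer and promoter and terminated by the bovine growth hormone polyadenylation signal. The annotated Clover reading frame is followed almost immediately by the roughly 2.6 kb EPAS1 coding sequence. The HA tag is listed in the catalogue entry but was not picked up as a separate feature in the automated annotation. T7 and SP6 promoters flank the expression cassette. A second cassette places the neomycin phosphotransferase gene under the SV40 early promoter with an SV40 polyadenylation signal, which allows G418 selection of stably transfected cells.

The Clover tag permits fluorescence imaging of HIF-2alpha, while the HA tag allows antibody-based detection or pull-down. Replacing serine with alanine removes the hydroxyl group that could be phosphorylated, so the construct would suit comparison with the wild-type version, although the record does not state the functional rationale for this mutation.
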