Features (pLannotate 1.2.2; 22 found; start..end, strand, type, name):
     30..82      -  misc_feature   bom (fragment): basis of mobility region from pBR322
    237..616     +  enhancer       CMV enhancer: human cytomegalovirus immediate early enhancer
    617..820     +  promoter       CMV promoter: human cytomegalovirus (CMV) immediate early promoter
    816..849     +  LTR            5' LTR (truncated) (fragment): truncated 5' long terminal repeat (LTR) from HIV-1
    865..883     +  promoter       T7 promoter: promoter for bacteriophage T7 RNA polymerase
    945..1661    +  CDS            Clover: Clover is a basic (constitutively fluorescent) green/yellow fluorescent protein published in 2012, derived from Aequorea victoria. It is reported to be a rapidly-maturing weak dimer with high acid sensitivity.
   1668..4277    +  CDS            EPAS1: EPAS1_HUMAN - Also known as BHLHE73, HIF2A, MOP2, PASD2. Experimental evidence at protein level: Swiss-Prot protein existence level 1. Transcription factor involved in the induction of oxygen regulated genes. Heterodimerizes with ARNT; heterodimer binds to core DNA sequence 5'-TACGTG-3' within the hypoxia response element (HRE) of target gene promoters (By similarity). Regulates the vascular endothelial growth factor (VEGF) expression and seems to be implicated in the development of blood vessels and the tubular system of lung. May also play a role in the formation of the endothelium that give
   4331..4349    -  promoter       SP6 promoter: promoter for bacteriophage SP6 RNA polymerase
   4375..4599    +  polyA_signal   bGH poly(A) signal: bovine growth hormone polyadenylation signal
   4603..4624    +  promoter       SV40 promoter (fragment): SV40 enhancer and early promoter
   4645..5073    +  rep_origin     f1 ori (sequence partly withheld): f1 bacteriophage origin of replication; arrow indicates direction of (+) strand synthesis
   5087..5416    +  promoter       SV40 promoter: SV40 enhancer and early promoter
   5483..6274    +  CDS            neo: KKA2_KLEPN - Also known as kan, nptII. Experimental evidence at protein level: Swiss-Prot protein existence level 1. Resistance to kanamycin, neomycin, paromomycin, ribostamycin, butirosin and gentamicin B. From Klebsiella pneumoniae.
   6298..6456    +  CDS            ble (fragment): BLE_KLEPN - Experimental evidence at protein level: Swiss-Prot protein existence level 1. Binding protein with a strong affinity to the bleomycin family of antibiotics. Binds to CL990; an antimitotic-antibiotic compound. From Klebsiella pneumoniae.
   6451..6572    +  polyA_signal   SV40 poly(A) signal: SV40 polyadenylation signal
   6645..6661    -  protein_bind   lac operator: The lac repressor binds to the lac operator to inhibit transcription in E. coli. This inhibition can be relieved by adding lactose or isopropyl-β-D-thiogalactopyranoside (IPTG). lac repressor encoded by lacI
   6669..6699    -  promoter       lac promoter: promoter for the E. coli lac operon
   6714..6735    -  protein_bind   CAP binding site: CAP binding activates transcription in the presence of cAMP. E. coli catabolite activator protein
   6748..6840    -  CDS            lacI (fragment): lac repressor; lacI; The lac repressor binds to the lac operator to inhibit transcription in E. coli. This inhibition can be relieved by adding lactose or isopropyl-β-D-thiogalactopyranoside (IPTG).
   7023..7611    -  rep_origin     ori: high-copy-number ColE1/pMB1/pBR322/pUC origin of replication
   7782..8642    -  CDS            AmpR: β-lactamase; bla; confers resistance to ampicillin, carbenicillin, and related antibiotics
   8643..8747    -  promoter       AmpR promoter: bla
>Addgene plasmid #163372 | HA-Clover-HIF-2alpha S345A | addgene full sequence | sequence record 322296 | Addgene NGS Result
TCGACGGATCGGGAGATCTCCCGATCCCCTATGGTGCACTCTCAGTACAATCTGCTCTGATGCCGCATAG
TTAAGCCAGTATCTGCTCCCTGCTTGTGTGTTGGAGGTCGCTGAGTAGTGCGCGAGCAAAATTTAAGCTA
CAACAAGGCAAGGCTTGACCGACAATTGCATGAAGAATCTGCTTAGGGTTAGGCGTTTTGCGCTGCTTCG
CGATGTACGGGCCAGATATACGCGTTGACATTGATTATTGACTAGTTATTAATAGTAATCAATTACGGGG
TCATTAGTTCATAGCCCATATATGGAGTTCCGCGTTACATAACTTACGGTAAATGGCCCGCCTGGCTGAC
CGCCCAACGACCCCCGCCCATTGACGTCAATAATGACGTATGTTCCCATAGTAACGCCAATAGGGACTTT
CCATTGACGTCAATGGGTGGAGTATTTACGGTAAACTGCCCACTTGGCAGTACATCAAGTGTATCATATG
CCAAGTACGCCCCCTATTGACGTCAATGACGGTAAATGGCCCGCCTGGCATTATGCCCAGTACATGACCT
TATGGGACTTTCCTACTTGGCAGTACATCTACGTATTAGTCATCGCTATTACCATGGTGATGCGGTTTTG
GCAGTACATCAATGGGCGTGGATAGCGGTTTGACTCACGGGGATTTCCAAGTCTCCACCCCATTGACGTC
AATGGGAGTTTGTTTTGGCACCAAAATCAACGGGACTTTCCAAAATGTCGTAACAACTCCGCCCCATTGA
CGCAAATGGGCGGTAGGCGTGTACGGTGGGAGGTCTATATAAGCAGAGCTCTCTGGCTAACTAGAGAACC
CACTGCTTACTGGCTTATCGAAATTAATACGACTCACTATAGGGAGACCCAAGCTTACCATGGCCTACCC
CTACGACGTGCCCGACTACGCCTCCCTCGGATCCATGGTGAGCAAGGGCGAGGAGCTGTTCACCGGGGTG
GTGCCCATCCTGGTCGAGCTGGACGGCGACGTAAACGGCCACAAGTTCAGCGTCCGCGGCGAGGGCGAGG
GCGATGCCACCAACGGCAAGCTGACCCTGAAGTTCATCTGCACCACCGGCAAGCTGCCCGTGCCCTGGCC
CACCCTCGTGACCACCTTCGGCTACGGCGTGGCCTGCTTCAGCCGCTACCCCGACCACATGAAGCAGCAC
GACTTCTTCAAGTCCGCCATGCCCGAAGGCTACGTCCAGGAGCGCACCATCTCTTTCAAGGACGACGGTA
CCTACAAGACCCGCGCCGAGGTGAAGTTCGAGGGCGACACCCTGGTGAACCGCATCGAGCTGAAGGGCAT
CGACTTCAAGGAGGACGGCAACATCCTGGGGCACAAGCTGGAGTACAACTTCAACAGCCACAACGTCTAT
ATCACGGCCGACAAGCAGAAGAACGGCATCAAGGCTAACTTCAAGATCCGCCACAACGTTGAGGACGGCA
GCGTGCAGCTCGCCGACCACTACCAGCAGAACACCCCCATCGGCGACGGCCCCGTGCTGCTGCCCGACAA
CCACTACCTGAGCCATCAGTCCGCCCTGAGCAAAGACCCCAACGAGAAGCGCGATCACATGGTCCTGCTG
GAGTTCGTGACCGCCGCCGGGATTACACATGGCATGGACGAGCTGTACAAGGGATCCATGACAGCTGACA
AGGAGAAGAAAAGGAGTAGCTCGGAGAGGAGGAAGGAGAAGTCCCGGGATGCTGCGCGGTGCCGGCGGAG
CAAGGAGACGGAGGTGTTCTATGAGCTGGCCCATGAGCTGCCTCTGCCCCACAGTGTGAGCTCCCATCTG
GACAAGGCCTCCATCATGCGACTGGCAATCAGCTTCCTGCGAACACACAAGCTCCTCTCCTCAGTTTGCT
CTGAAAACGAGTCCGAAGCCGAAGCTGACCAGCAGATGGACAACTTGTACCTGAAAGCCTTGGAGGGTTT
CATTGCCGTGGTGACCCAAGATGGCGACATGATCTTTCTGTCAGAAAACATCAGCAAGTTCATGGGACTT
ACACAGGTGGAGCTAACAGGACATAGTATCTTTGACTTCACTCATCCCTGCGACCATGAGGAGATTCGTG
AGAACCTGAGTCTCAAAAATGGCTCTGGTTTTGGGAAAAAAAGCAAAGACATGTCCACAGAGCGGGACTT
CTTCATGAGGATGAAGTGCACGGTCACCAACAGAGGCCGTACTGTCAACCTCAAGTCAGCCACCTGGAAG
GTCTTGCACTGCACGGGCCAGGTGAAAGTCTACAACAACTGCCCTCCTCACAATAGTCTGTGTGGCTACA
AGGAGCCCCTGCTGTCCTGCCTCATCATCATGTGTGAACCAATCCAGCACCCATCCCACATGGACATCCC
CCTGGATAGCAAGACCTTCCTGAGCCGCCACAGCATGGACATGAAGTTCACCTACTGTGATGACAGAATC
ACAGAACTGATTGGTTACCACCCTGAGGAGCTGCTTGGCCGCTCAGCCTATGAATTCTACCATGCGCTAG
ACTCCGAGAACATGACCAAGAGTCACCAGAACTTGTGCACCAAGGGTCAGGTAGTAAGTGGCCAGTACCG
GATGCTCGCAAAGCATGGGGGCTACGTGTGGCTGGAGACCCAGGGGACGGTCATCTACAACCCTCGCAAC
CTGCAGCCCCAGTGCATCATGTGTGTCAACTACGTCCTGGCTGAGATTGAGAAGAATGACGTGGTGTTCT
CCATGGACCAGACTGAATCCCTGTTCAAGCCCCACCTGATGGCCATGAACAGCATCTTTGATAGCAGTGG
CAAGGGGGCTGTGTCTGAGAAGAGTAACTTCCTATTCACCAAGCTAAAGGAGGAGCCCGAGGAGCTGGCC
CAGCTGGCTCCCACCCCAGGAGACGCCATCATCTCTCTGGATTTCGGGAATCAGAACTTCGAGGAGTCCT
CAGCCTATGGCAAGGCCATCCTGCCCCCGAGCCAGCCATGGGCCACGGAGTTGAGGAGCCACAGCACCCA
GAGCGAGGCTGGGAGCCTGCCTGCCTTCACCGTGCCCCAGGCAGCTGCCCCGGGCAGCACCACCCCCAGT
GCCACCAGCAGCAGCAGCAGCTGCTCCACGCCCAATAGCCCTGAAGACTATTACACATCTTTGGATAACG
ACCTGAAGATTGAAGTGATTGAGAAGCTCTTCGCCATGGACACAGAGGCCAAGGACCAATGCAGTACCCA
GACGGATTTCAATGAGCTGGACTTGGAGACACTGGCACCCTATATCCCCATGGACGGGGAAGACTTCCAG
CTAAGCCCCATCTGCCCCGAGGAGCGGCTCTTGGCGGAGAACCCACAGTCCACCCCCCAGCACTGCTTCA
GTGCCATGACAAACATCTTCCAGCCACTGGCCCCTGTAGCCCCGCACAGTCCCTTCCTCCTGGACAAGTT
TCAGCAGCAGCTGGAGAGCAAGAAGACAGAGCCCGAGCACCGGCCCATGTCCTCCATCTTCTTTGATGCC
GGAAGCAAAGCATCCCTGCCACCGTGCTGTGGCCAGGCCAGCACCCCTCTCTCTTCCATGGGGGGCAGAT
CCAATACCCAGTGGCCCCCAGATCCACCATTACATTTTGGGCCCACAAAGTGGGCCGTCGGGGATCAGCG
CACAGAGTTCTTGGGAGCAGCGCCGTTGGGGCCCCCTGTCTCTCCACCCCATGTCTCCACCTTCAAGACA
AGGTCTGCAAAGGGTTTTGGGGCTCGAGGCCCAGACGTGCTGAGTCCGGCCATGGTAGCCCTCTCCAACA
AGCTGAAGCTGAAGCGACAGCTGGAGTATGAAGAGCAAGCCTTCCAGGACCTGAGCGGGGGGGACCCACC
TGGTGGCAGCACCTCACATTTGATGTGGAAACGGATGAAGAACCTCAGGGGTGGGAGCTGCCCTTTGATG
CCGGACAAGCCACTGAGCGCAAATGTACCCAATGATAAGTTCACCCAAAACCCCATGAGGGGCCTGGGCC
ATCCCCTGAGACATCTGCCGCTGCCACAGCCTCCATCTGCCATCAGTCCCGGGGAGAACAGCAAGAGCAG
GTTCCCCCCACAGTGCTACGCCACCCAGTACCAGGACTACAGCCTGTCGTCAGCCCACAAGGTGTCAGGC
ATGGCAAGCCGGCTGCTCGGGCCCTCATTTGAGTCCTACCTGCTGCCCGAACTGACCAGATATGACTGTG
AGGTGAACGTGCCCGTGCTGGGAAGCTCCACGCTCCTGCAAGGAGGGGACCTCCTCAGAGCCCTGGACCA
GGCCACCTGAGATATCCATCACACTGGCGGCCGCTCGAGCATGCATCTAGAGGGCCCTATTCTATAGTGT
CACCTAAATGCTAGAGCTCGCTGATCAGCCTCGACTGTGCCTTCTAGTTGCCAGCCATCTGTTGTTTGCC
CCTCCCCCGTGCCTTCCTTGACCCTGGAAGGTGCCACTCCCACTGTCCTTTCCTAATAAAATGAGGAAAT
TGCATCGCATTGTCTGAGTAGGTGTCATTCTATTCTGGGGGGTGGGGTGGGGCAGGACAGCAAGGGGGAG
GATTGGGAAGACAATAGCAGGCATGCTGGGGATGCGGTGGGCTCTATGGCTTCTGAGGCGGAAAGAACCA
GCTGGGGCTCTAGGGGGTATCCCC
[124 nt withheld, positions 4645-4768]
C
[91 nt withheld, positions 4770-4860]
A
[49 nt withheld, positions 4862-4910]
CCTTTGACGTTGGAGTCCACGTTCTTT
[37 nt withheld, positions 4938-4974]
ACCCTATCTCGGTCTATTCTTTTGATTTATAAGGGATTTTGCCGATTTCGGCCTATTGGTTAAAAAATGA
GCTGATTTAACAAAAATTTAACGCGAATTAATTCTGTGGAATGTGTGTCAGTTAGGGTGTGGAAAGTCCC
CAGGCTCCCCAGCAGGCAGAAGTATGCAAAGCATGCATCTCAATTAGTCAGCAACCAGGTGTGGAAAGTC
CCCAGGCTCCCCAGCAGGCAGAAGTATGCAAAGCATGCATCTCAATTAGTCAGCAACCATAGTCCCGCCC
CTAACTCCGCCCATCCCGCCCCTAACTCCGCCCAGTTCCGCCCATTCTCCGCCCCATGGCTGACTAATTT
TTTTTATTTATGCAGAGGCCGAGGCCGCCTCTGCCTCTGAGCTATTCCAGAAGTAGTGAGGAGGCTTTTT
TGGAGGCCTAGGCTTTTGCAAAAAGCTCCCGGGAGCTTGTATATCCATTTTCGGATCTGATCAAGAGACA
GGATGAGGATCGTTTCGCATGATTGAACAAGATGGATTGCACGCAGGTTCTCCGGCCGCTTGGGTGGAGA
GGCTATTCGGCTATGACTGGGCACAACAGACAATCGGCTGCTCTGATGCCGCCGTGTTCCGGCTGTCAGC
GCAGGGGCGCCCGGTTCTTTTTGTCAAGACCGACCTGTCCGGTGCCCTGAATGAACTGCAGGACGAGGCA
GCGCGGCTATCGTGGCTGGCCACGACGGGCGTTCCTTGCGCAGCTGTGCTCGACGTTGTCACTGAAGCGG
GAAGGGACTGGCTGCTATTGGGCGAAGTGCCGGGGCAGGATCTCCTGTCATCTCACCTTGCTCCTGCCGA
GAAAGTATCCATCATGGCTGATGCAATGCGGCGGCTGCATACGCTTGATCCGGCTACCTGCCCATTCGAC
CACCAAGCGAAACATCGCATCGAGCGAGCACGTACTCGGATGGAAGCCGGTCTTGTCGATCAGGATGATC
TGGACGAAGAGCATCAGGGGCTCGCGCCAGCCGAACTGTTCGCCAGGCTCAAGGCGCGCATGCCCGACGG
CGAGGATCTCGTCGTGACCCATGGCGATGCCTGCTTGCCGAATATCATGGTGGAAAATGGCCGCTTTTCT
GGATTCATCGACTGTGGCCGGCTGGGTGTGGCGGACCGCTATCAGGACATAGCGTTGGCTACCCGTGATA
TTGCTGAAGAGCTTGGCGGCGAATGGGCTGACCGCTTCCTCGTGCTTTACGGTATCGCCGCTCCCGATTC
GCAGCGCATCGCCTTCTATCGCCTTCTTGACGAGTTCTTCTGAGCGGGACTCTGGGGTTCGAAATGACCG
ACCAAGCGACGCCCAACCTGCCATCACGAGATTTCGATTCCACCGCCGCCTTCTATGAAAGGTTGGGCTT
CGGAATCGTTTTCCGGGACGCCGGCTGGATGATCCTCCAGCGCGGGGATCTCATGCTGGAGTTCTTCGCC
CACCCCAACTTGTTTATTGCAGCTTATAATGGTTACAAATAAAGCAATAGCATCACAAATTTCACAAATA
AAGCATTTTTTTCACTGCATTCTAGTTGTGGTTTGTCCAAACTCATCAATGTATCTTATCATGTCTGTAT
ACCGTCGACCTCTAGCTAGAGCTTGGCGTAATCATGGTCATAGCTGTTTCCTGTGTGAAATTGTTATCCG
CTCACAATTCCACACAACATACGAGCCGGAAGCATAAAGTGTAAAGCCTGGGGTGCCTAATGAGTGAGCT
AACTCACATTAATTGCGTTGCGCTCACTGCCCGCTTTCCAGTCGGGAAACCTGTCGTGCCAGCTGCATTA
ATGAATCGGCCAACGCGCGGGGAGAGGCGGTTTGCGTATTGGGCGCTCTTCCGCTTCCTCGCTCACTGAC
TCGCTGCGCTCGGTCGTTCGGCTGCGGCGAGCGGTATCAGCTCACTCAAAGGCGGTAATACGGTTATCCA
CAGAATCAGGGGATAACGCAGGAAAGAACATGTGAGCAAAAGGCCAGCAAAAGGCCAGGAACCGTAAAAA
GGCCGCGTTGCTGGCGTTTTTCCATAGGCTCCGCCCCCCTGACGAGCATCACAAAAATCGACGCTCAAGT
CAGAGGTGGCGAAACCCGACAGGACTATAAAGATACCAGGCGTTTCCCCCTGGAAGCTCCCTCGTGCGCT
CTCCTGTTCCGACCCTGCCGCTTACCGGATACCTGTCCGCCTTTCTCCCTTCGGGAAGCGTGGCGCTTTC
TCATAGCTCACGCTGTAGGTATCTCAGTTCGGTGTAGGTCGTTCGCTCCAAGCTGGGCTGTGTGCACGAA
CCCCCCGTTCAGCCCGACCGCTGCGCCTTATCCGGTAACTATCGTCTTGAGTCCAACCCGGTAAGACACG
ACTTATCGCCACTGGCAGCAGCCACTGGTAACAGGATTAGCAGAGCGAGGTATGTAGGCGGTGCTACAGA
GTTCTTGAAGTGGTGGCCTAACTACGGCTACACTAGAAGAACAGTATTTGGTATCTGCGCTCTGCTGAAG
CCAGTTACCTTCGGAAAAAGAGTTGGTAGCTCTTGATCCGGCAAACAAACCACCGCTGGTAGCGGTGGTT
TTTTTGTTTGCAAGCAGCAGATTACGCGCAGAAAAAAAGGATCTCAAGAAGATCCTTTGATCTTTTCTAC
GGGGTCTGACGCTCAGTGGAACGAAAACTCACGTTAAGGGATTTTGGTCATGAGATTATCAAAAAGGATC
TTCACCTAGATCCTTTTAAATTAAAAATGAAGTTTTAAATCAATCTAAAGTATATATGAGTAAACTTGGT
CTGACAGTTACCAATGCTTAATCAGTGAGGCACCTATCTCAGCGATCTGTCTATTTCGTTCATCCATAGT
TGCCTGACTCCCCGTCGTGTAGATAACTACGATACGGGAGGGCTTACCATCTGGCCCCAGTGCTGCAATG
ATACCGCGAGACCCACGCTCACCGGCTCCAGATTTATCAGCAATAAACCAGCCAGCCGGAAGGGCCGAGC
GCAGAAGTGGTCCTGCAACTTTATCCGCCTCCATCCAGTCTATTAATTGTTGCCGGGAAGCTAGAGTAAG
TAGTTCGCCAGTTAATAGTTTGCGCAACGTTGTTGCCATTGCTACAGGCATCGTGGTGTCACGCTCGTCG
TTTGGTATGGCTTCATTCAGCTCCGGTTCCCAACGATCAAGGCGAGTTACATGATCCCCCATGTTGTGCA
AAAAAGCGGTTAGCTCCTTCGGTCCTCCGATCGTTGTCAGAAGTAAGTTGGCCGCAGTGTTATCACTCAT
GGTTATGGCAGCACTGCATAATTCTCTTACTGTCATGCCATCCGTAAGATGCTTTTCTGTGACTGGTGAG
TACTCAACCAAGTCATTCTGAGAATAGTGTATGCGGCGACCGAGTTGCTCTTGCCCGGCGTCAATACGGG
ATAATACCGCGCCACATAGCAGAACTTTAAAAGTGCTCATCATTGGAAAACGTTCTTCGGGGCGAAAACT
CTCAAGGATCTTACCGCTGTTGAGATCCAGTTCGATGTAACCCACTCGTGCACCCAACTGATCTTCAGCA
TCTTTTACTTTCACCAGCGTTTCTGGGTGAGCAAAAACAGGAAGGCAAAATGCCGCAAAAAAGGGAATAA
GGGCGACACGGAAATGTTGAATACTCATACTCTTCCTTTTTCAATATTATTGAAGCATTTATCAGGGTTA
TTGTCTCATGAGCGGATACATATTTGAATGTATTTAGAAAAATAAACAAATAGGGGTTCCGCGCACATTT
CCCCGAAAAGTGCCACCTGACG
